>Addgene plasmid #244804 | CL20_mEGFP_NUP98_NSD1Δ1-746 | addgene full sequence | sequence record 490794 | Addgene NGS Result
AAAAAAAATCTAACCTCAAGTCAAGGCTTTTCTATGGAATAAGGAATGGACAGCAGGGGGCTGTTTCATA
TACTGATGACCTCTTTATAGCCAACCTTTGTTCATGGCAGCCAGCATATGGGCATATGTTGCCAAACTCT
AAACCAAATACTCATTCTGATGTTTTAAATGATTTGCCCTCCCATATGTCCTTCCGAGTGAGAGACACAA
AAAATTCCAACACACTATTGCAATGAAAATAAATTTCCTTTATTAGCCAGAAGTCAGATGCTCAAGGGGC
TTCATGATGTCCCCATAATTTTTGGCAGAGGGAAAAAGATCTGCTAGCTCGAGCAGCTGAAGCTTTATTG
AGGCTTAAGCAGTGGGTTCCCTAGTTAGCCAGAGAGCTCCCAGGCTCAGATCTGGTCTAACCAGAGAGAC
CCAGTACAGGCAAAAAGCAGATCTTGTCTTCTTTGGGAGTGAATTAGCCCTTCCAGTCCCCCCTTTTCTT
TTAAAAAGTGGCTAAGATCTACAGCTGCCTTGTAAGTCATTGGTCTTAAAGGTACCGTAATCTTATCTAG
AACCGGTTCACTACTTCTGTTCTGATTCTGCACACTTGTGACTGGAAGGAGCCTGGTTAAGAGCTGGAAG
TGTATTTTGCTCTGGTTTGGGGTCTTGCCCTCTTCCAAGAGACCAGCAAGTCTGTGCCAATGTCTGTGTG
CTCCCAGCAGACCAGCAAGACTGTGCCAGTGTCTGTCCAGCCACTATGGGCCAGAGCCCTGCCCGTGATG
AGGCTTTTCCCAGGGCCCAGGGACTTTGCTCTGTGGTTACCAACTTCTTTTCTTCAGTGGGGAGGGAGGC
TGGGGCCTTCCCGAGAGACCTAAAAGATTGCCCACTCTTGGCGGCAAGTGCAGGTAGTTGCTGGCCTCCG
ACCATCTGCTTCGCCTGCTTCACCAGGCCCGGGGATTGGCTAAGAGGCCCTGGGGTCTGCTCAGCCCCTG
CAGAAGCTCTTCCTGAGGCCTGAGTTGTTGGCTCATATAAAAAGGCCTTGGCAGGAGGCTGAGAAAGAAG
TCTGGCCTGGGTGAGTGATTTAACAGCTTGCCAGGGGTCCTCTGAAGGGGCTGCTGCTTTCCCAGATGTC
TGAAGAGGATCTGACACACAGCCTTTCTCAACAGCTCTCGGCATATGCCCCAGACCTTTGCTGGCAGGCC
ATGAACTTGACTCCAACACTGGCATCTTCTCATCAGCCTGTGGTGTGACCTGATGAGGTGAAGCTGCCCG
CTCCTTCTGGCGAGGAGTTAGGTCTATGAGATCCATCACCAAAGCAGCTCTATTTTTTGACTGAGTATTC
TGGTCCACAGGCCTCAGTGCTTTTTCTTTAGCTACAAGGGTCTGGACCACAGCTGATAGTACTTTCTCAG
GAGGTGGGAGTCTCTGGGACAAAGAGGCATGGGGTTTGTCAGTAGGCCTGTCTGAAGTCTGGGGTTTGGG
ACTGCTAGTAATGAGCAGTCTGTCTGGCGGCGGAAGTCTCAGGCCAGTGGGAACTGAGGTTTTCTCCAGT
GACTGGGGCCTTGGGCTGGCAGCACCTATGGATTTATCCAGCCTTGGGTCAGCCGTCCCCAGAGGTCTTT
CCAGTGGTTGGGACCTGACTGAGGGTGAGGAGCTTGGGCTGGTCACTGGAGAGGGTTTGTCGCTTAGCTG
GGGTCTTGGTCCTGCCACTGCTGGTGGCCTGTCCAGTGGCCTCTGGCTGGAAACCAAGGATTGGGATTTG
GTCCCTGACCCAGCGAGGTCTCTGACCTTATCTAAAGGCTGGGGCCTGGAGTCAGTTCTCTCAAGAGGTC
TTTCAGGTAGCAATGGCCTCTGACAAGTCCCTGCCAGAGCTTTTTTGGAGAGCGACAGCATCTGGTTGGT
GTCAGCAGGAGGTTTATCTGACATTTTGGGTGCCTGAGCAGCCATTCCTGTTGATTGCTCTGCCAGGTGA
GTGCTTGGCCCTGGAGGCAGCGGTACTGGGGGAGGCACATACTCACGGATCTCCCCAGGTTCCAGAGGAT
TGGGCCCACAGGGGTCATGCTCAGTACAAGACAGACGCCCATCCAGTTTGGAAATGAAAAGCATCCCTTC
TCGATGCTGCTTACAAAAGGAGCTGGGGCACATCTCACAGAAGGAGGCTGCTTCCTTCCCGCAGATGTCA
CACTGATGCCACGGACATTCCCATTTCCCTGCTGGTCGCTTGGTCAGATTGAGACAGTCTGCGTGGTAAA
CTTTTGGGCAGCCTGGTTTCTTGCAGGAGACGAGCTGGCCAGCATCCCCACAACTAAAACACTCATCTTC
TCGCTCCTTTGTGATTTCACCCTGGGTCCTGCGCTTTCCCTGTTGCTTCTTCTTGAATTTCTTTGACTTT
TCTTCCGTGGCAATGGGTTGATTCTTTGGCCTTACACCCAAGAAGCCACTGCAGTTCGGGGCTCCACATT
TGCAAACAGTCTTTCCATTCCCAAGACATTCTAGGTTGTAGTTGAAGGTAAGTTCAGTGCCTGCTTTAAT
GTCACTTAGTGCAAAAAGGCCTACACGGGTATCTCCATTCACAGACCACTTCTGTGTTTCACAGTTGGGC
TGGCAGCAATGATTCATGAACCGAGCATAGTTTCCTTTGGGACCAGCATCAATGATTCGGTCTTTGTCTA
GGGTGAGCATATAGAAATTAGTGATATCATGTTCTTGAGCATAGCGAATTCGAGCTCTGCATTCTTCTTC
ATCTATAAGCTCACCCACATACTCATTCACAAATTCACCCTTTTTAATATCTGTTTTTGTCCGTAGACCC
CAACCCCGCTGTAATGTGCGGAAAATTTCAACCTCTGGATATTGGCGCTTGGAAAAGCACTGGTTTTGAC
AGCGCCCTCCGGCAGGACACACTGTGGGGTGGCACTCATAGAGCAGCATGCGGTTGATGCATTCAGAGTC
TATCCCACAGGGGTTCTCATCAGTAGCTTTACAGTTGCAACGGGGTATTTCAGATAAGTCTGCAGTGAAG
ATCTGTACCCTGCCAATAGGACGGTTTACCTTTATATGTTTATAAGGTGGTGGCTTCTTGTCATTCTTTC
GGTCTTCCTGCAGCTGTCTTAGCTCTTTTTGGGCCTTTAATTCCTCAAACCTTGCTGCAGCTTCCTGAAG
AGCTTTTTTATATGTCCCATCCACTCCTTTGCCCATCTTATCCTTGCTGCTCACGTCACCCTCCATGTAA
GGGAAGACTCGGGCCTGGTGAGTCCACAAATAGTCATTAGATCCAAAAAAGAGGACTGGGAACTCTCCCA
CATCATGTCTCATCTTATCAATGTTGGAAGGAACAGCTCGAGGATGGCAGATCTCAGCTGGCCACCACCT
GTATCGTCCAACTTTTACCCAGACAATCTCCCTGTAGTGTGGCTTTTTGCCTGCTTTACAGTCATTGCAA
TACCAGTTTCCTTCAGGGATATCAATGTTCAGGCATTCACGATGAAAAGCAGCAGGGCAAGAATCACAGC
ACAGAAGGCTGCCTCCTTCTGAGCACACAAAGCACCAGCTAACATTAACATGCTCATGATTTCGGCAGCC
CCGCCTAGGGGTAAAGTGATTAGGGCAGATGATACTATTAGATGCAAGGATCTTTGACCCAGCAGCCAGG
CAAAAGTCATTGGCGTGGTATGCCACAGGACAGCGGACACAGCGCATCAACCGACCTTTAGATGCAGAAA
CATTGGCTGGATTAGCAGCATGACAGGTTATACAGATGTGGAGGGAGCACCGGAAGCCCTTGTTCTGCAT
AACAGTGGGTGGGTACTTCTGGACACACTCTTCATGGTAAAACTTTCCACACAAGGGTAGAAGGCACCTT
TTAACATCTTCCCCACTCTGCTTACATACAAAACAGGTATGGATTCCTGTGCGACATTCATTGCAGATAA
ATTTTCCTCTTGGCATCTCAGTCAATCCAAGGCACTCCAGGTGGAAAGCCCCACAGCACTGAGCCTCACA
TAACAGCAGCTCACCCAATTTTTCACAATTCTGACAGACATTCTCCCGGGAAGCGGCCGCACTTCCCCCG
GAGCCTCCGCTTCCGCCCTTGTACAGCTCGTCCATGCCGAGAGTGATCCCGGCGGCGGTCACGAACTCCA
GCAGGACCATGTGATCGCGCTTCTCGTTGGGGTCTTTGCTCAGCTTGGACTGGGTGCTCAGGTAGTGGTT
GTCGGGCAGCAGCACGGGGCCGTCGCCGATGGGGGTGTTCTGCTGGTAGTGGTCGGCGAGCTGCACGCTG
CCGTCCTCGATGTTGTGGCGGATCTTGAAGTTCACCTTGATGCCGTTCTTCTGCTTGTCGGCCATGATAT
AGACGTTGTGGCTGTTGTAGTTGTACTCCAGCTTGTGCCCCAGGATGTTGCCGTCCTCCTTGAAGTCGAT
GCCCTTCAGCTCGATGCGGTTCACCAGGGTGTCGCCCTCGAACTTCACCTCGGCGCGGGTCTTGTAGTTG
CCGTCGTCCTTGAAGAAGATGGTGCGCTCCTGGACGTAGCCTTCGGGCATGGCGGACTTGAAGAAGTCGT
GCTGCTTCATGTGGTCGGGGTAGCGGCTGAAGCACTGCACGCCGTAGGTCAGGGTGGTCACGAGGGTGGG
CCAGGGCACGGGCAGCTTGCCGGTGGTGCAGATGAACTTCAGGGTCAGCTTGCCGTAGGTGGCATCGCCC
TCGCCCTCGCCGGACACGCTGAACTTGTGGCCGTTTACGTCGCCGTCCAGCTCGACCAGGATGGGCACCA
CCCCGGTGAACAGCTCCTCGCCCTTGCTCACCATGGTGGCGACCGGTGGATCCCGGGCCCGCGGTACCGT
CGACTGCAGAATTCGGTTCACTAAACGAGCCCGGTTCACTAAACGAGCTCTGCTTATATAGACCTCCCAC
CGTACACGCCTACCGCCCATTTGCGTCAATGGGGCGGAGTTGTTACGACATTTTGGAAAGTCCCGTTGAT
TTTGGTGCCAAAACAAACTCCCATTGACGTCAATGGGGTGGAGACTTGGAAATCCCCGTGAGTCAAACCG
CTATCCACGCCCATTGATGTACTGCCAAAACCGCATCACCATGGTAATAGCGATGACTAATACGTAGATG
TACTGCCAAGTAGGAAAGTCCCATAAGGTCATGTACTGGGCATAATGCCAGGCGGGCCATTTACCGTCAT
TGACGTCAATAGGGGGCGTACTTGGCATATGATACACTTGATGTACTGCCAAGTGGGCAGTTTACCGTAA
ATACTCCACCCATTGACGTCAATGGAAAGTCCCTATTGGCGTTACTATGGGAACATACGTCATTATTGAC
GTCAATGGGCGGGGGTCGTTGGGCGGTCAGCCAGGCGGGCCATTTACCGTAAGTTATGTAACGCGGAACT
CCATATATGGGCTATGAACTAATGACCCCGTAATTGATTACTATTAATAACTAGCACGCGTTCGAAGCTT
GAGCTCGGTCCCCTCGGGGTTGGGAGGTGGGTCTGAAACGATAATGGTGAATATCCCTGCCTAACTCTAT
TCACTATAGAAAGTACAGCAAAAACTATTCTTAAACCTACCAAGCCTCCTACTATCATTATGAATAATTT
TATATACCACAGCCAATTTGTTATGTTAAACCAATTCCACAAACTTGCCCATTTATCTAATTCCAATAAT
TCTTGTTCATTCTTTTCTTGCTGGTTTTGCGATTCTTCAATTAAGGAGTGTATTAAGCTTGTGTAATTGT
TAATTTCTCTGTCCCACTCCATCCAGGTCGTGTGATTCCAAATCTGTTCCAGAGATTTATTACTCCAACT
AGCATTCCAAGGCACAGCAGTGGTGCAAATGAGTTTTCCAGAGCAACCCCAAATCCCCAGGAGCTGTTGA
TCCTTTAGGTATCTTTCCACAGCCAGGATTCTTGCCTGGAGCTGCTTGATGCCCCAGACTGTGAGTTGCA
ACAGATGCTGTTGCGCCTCAATAGCCCTCAGCAAATTGTTCTGCTGCTGCACTATACCAGACAATAATTG
TCTGGCCTGTACCGTCAGCGTCATTGACGCTGCGCCCATAGTGCTTCCTGCTGCTCCCAAGAACCCAAGG
AACAAAGCTCCTATTCCCACTGCTCTTTTTTCTCTCTGCACCACTCTTCTCTTTGCCTTGGTGGGTGCTA
CTCCTAATGGTTCAATTTTTACTACTTTATATTTATATAATTCACTTCTCCAATTGTCCCTCATATCTCC
TCCTTATGGTGTTTTACTAAACTTTTCCATGTTCTAATCCTCATCCTGTCTACTTGCCACACAATCATCA
CCTGCCATCTGTTTTCCATAATCCCTAATGATCTTTGCTTTTCTTCTTGGCACTACTTTTATGTCACTAT
TATCTTGTATTACTACTGCCCCTTCACCTTTCCAGAGGAGCTTTGCTGGTCCTTTCCAAAGTGGATTTCT
GCTGTCCCTGTAATAAACCCGAAAATTTTGAATTTTTGTAATTTGTTTTTGTAATTCTTTAGTTTGTATG
TCTGTTGCTATTATGTCTACTATTCTTTCCCCTGCACTGTACCCCCCAATCCCCCCTTTTCTTTTAAAAT
TGTGGATGAATACTGCCATTTGTACTGCTGTCTTAAGATGTTCAGCCTGATCTCTTACCTGTCCTATAAT
TTTCTTTAATTCTTTATTCATAGATTCTACTACTCCTTGACTTTGGGGATTGTAGGGAATTTCCAGGTCT
GAAGATCCTGCTGCTTGCTGTGCTTTTTTCTTACTTTTGTTTTGCTCTTCCTCTATCTTGTCTAAAGCTT
CCTTGGTGTCTTTTATCTCTATCCTTTGATGCACACAATAGAGGGTTGCTACTGTATTATATAATGATCT
AAGTTCTTCTGATCCTGTCTGAAGGGATGGTTGTAGCTGTCCCAGTATTTGTCTACAGCCTTCTGATGTT
TCTAACAGGCCAGTATTAACTGCGAATCGTTCTAGCTCCCTGCTTGCCCATACTATATGTTTTAATTTAT
ATTTTTTCTTTCCCCCTGGCCTTAACCGAATTTTTTCCCATCGCGATCTAATTCTCCCCCGCTTAATACT
GACGCTCTCGCACCCATCTCTCTCCTTCTAGCCTCCGCTAGTCAAAATTTTTGGCGTACTCACCAGTCGC
CGCCCCTCGCCTCTTGCCGTGCGCGCTTCAGCAAGCCGAGTCCTGCGTCGAGAGAGCTCCTCTGGTTTCC
CTTTCGCTTTCAAGTCCCTGTTCGGGCGCCACTGCTAGAGATTTTCCACACTGACTAAAAGGGTCTGAGG
GATCTCTAGTTACCAGAGTCACACAACAGACGGGCACACACTACTTGAAGCACTCAAGGCAAGCTTTATT
GAGGCTTAAGCAGTGGGTTCCCTAGTTAGCCAGAGAGCTCCCAGGCTCAGATCTGGTCTAACCAGAGAGA
CCCAGTACAGGCAAAAAGCAGCTGCTTATATGCAGGATCTGAGGGCTCGCCACTCCCCAGTCCCGCCCAG
GCCACGCCTCCCATGGTAATAGCGATGACTAATACGTAGATGTACTGCCAAGTAGGAAAGTCCCATAAGG
TCATGTACTGGGCATAATGCCAGGCGGGCCATTTACCGTCATTGACGTCAATAGGGGGCGTACTTGGCAT
ATGATACACTTGATGTACTGCCAAGTGGGCAGTTTACCGTAAATACTCCACCCATTGACGTCAATGGAAA
GTCCCTATTGGCGTTACTATGGGAACATACGTCATTATTGACGTCAATGGGCGGGGGTCGTTGGGCGGTC
AGCCAGGCGGGCCATTTACCGTAAGTTATGTAACGCGGAACTCCATATATGGGCTATGAACTAATGACCC
CGTAATTGATTACTATTAATAACTAGTCAATAATCAATGTCGACCCAGGTGGCACTTTTCGGGGAAATGT
GCGCGGAACCCCTATTTGTTTATTTTTCTAAATACATTCAAATATGTATCCGCTCATGAGACAATAACCC
TGATAAATGCTTCAATAATATTGAAAAAGGAAGAGTATGAGTATTCAACATTTCCGTGTCGCCCTTATTC
CCTTTTTTGCGGCATTTTGCCTTCCTGTTTTTGCTCACCCAGAAACGCTGGTGAAAGTAAAAGATGCTGA
AGATCAGTTGGGTGCACGAGTGGGTTACATCGAACTGGATCTCAACAGCGGTAAGATCCTTGAGAGTTTT
CGCCCCGAAGAACGTTTTCCAATGATGAGCACTTTTAAAGTTCTGCTATGTGGCGCGGTATTATCCCGTA
TTGACGCCGGGCAAGAGCAACTCGGTCGCCGCATACACTATTCTCAGAATGACTTGGTTGAGTACTCACC
AGTCACAGAAAAGCATCTTACGGATGGCATGACAGTAAGAGAATTATGCAGTGCTGCCATAACCATGAGT
GATAACACTGCGGCCAACTTACTTCTGACAACGATCGGAGGACCGAAGGAGCTAACCGCTTTTTTGCACA
ACATGGGGGATCATGTAACTCGCCTTGATCGTTGGGAACCGGAGCTGAATGAAGCCATACCAAACGACGA
GCGTGACACCACGATGCCTGTAGCAATGGCAACAACGTTGCGCAAACTATTAACTGGCGAACTACTTACT
CTAGCTTCCCGGCAACAATTAATAGACTGGATGGAGGCGGATAAAGTTGCAGGACCACTTCTGCGCTCGG
CCCTTCCGGCTGGCTGGTTTATTGCTGATAAATCTGGAGCCGGTGAGCGTGGGTCTCGCGGTATCATTGC
AGCACTGGGGCCAGATGGTAAGCCCTCCCGTATCGTAGTTATCTACACGACGGGGAGTCAGGCAACTATG
GATGAACGAAATAGACAGATCGCTGAGATAGGTGCCTCACTGATTAAGCATTGGTAACTGTCAGACCAAG
TTTACTCATATATACTTTAGATTGATTTAAAACTTCATTTTTAATTTAAAAGGATCTAGGTGAAGATCCT
TTTTGATAATCTCATGACCAAAATCCCTTAACGTGAGTTTTCGTTCCACTGAGCGTCAGACCCCGTAGAA
AAGATCAAAGGATCTTCTTGAGATCCTTTTTTTCTGCGCGTAATCTGCTGCTTGCAAACAAAAAAACCAC
CGCTACCAGCGGTGGTTTGTTTGCCGGATCAAGAGCTACCAACTCTTTTTCCGAAGGTAACTGGCTTCAG
CAGAGCGCAGATACCAAATACTGTTCTTCTAGTGTAGCCGTAGTTAGGCCACCACTTCAAGAACTCTGTA
GCACCGCCTACATACCTCGCTCTGCTAATCCTGTTACCAGTGGCTGCTGCCAGTGGCGATAAGTCGTGTC
TTACCGGGTTGGACTCAAGACGATAGTTACCGGATAAGGCGCAGCGGTCGGGCTGAACGGGGGGTTCGTG
CACACAGCCCAGCTTGGAGCGAACGACCTACACCGAACTGAGATACCTACAGCGTGAGCTATGAGAAAGC
GCCACGCTTCCCGAAGGGAGAAAGGCGGACAGGTATCCGGTAAGCGGCAGGGTCGGAACAGGAGAGCGCA
CGAGGGAGCTTCCAGGGGGAAACGCCTGGTATCTTTATAGTCCTGTCGGGTTTCGCCACCTCTGACTTGA
GCGTCGATTTTTGTGATGCTCGTCAGGGGGGCGGAGCCTATGGAAAAACGCCAGCAACGCGGCCTTTTTA
CGGTTCCTGGCCTTTTGCTGGCCTTTTGCTCACATGTTCTTTCCTGCGTTATCCCCTGATTCTGTGGATA
ACCGTATTACCGCCTTTGAGTGAGCTGATACCGCTCGCCGCAGCCGAACGACCGAGCGCAGCGAGTCAGT
GAGCGAGGAAGCGGAAGAGCGCCCAATACGCAAACCGCCTCTCCCCGCGCGTTGGCCGATTCATTAATGC
AGCGGATCCAGACATGATAAGATACATTGATGAGTTTGGACAAACCACAACTAGAATGCAGTGAAAAAAA
TGCTTTATTTGTGAAATTTGTGATGCTATTGCTTTATTTGTAACCATTATAAGCTGCAATAAACAAGTTA
GCTTTTTGCAAAAGCCTAGGCCTCCAAAAAAGCCTCCTCACTACTTCTGGAATAGCTCAGAGGCCGAGGC
GGCCTCGGCCTCTGCATAAATAAAAAAAATTAGTCAGCCATGGGGCGGAGAATGGGCGGAACTGGGCGGA
GTTAGGGGCGGGATGGGCGGAGTTAGGGGCGGGACTATGGTTGCTGACTAATTGAGATGCGGATCCGCTG
GCACGACAGGTTTCCCGACTGGAAAGCGGGCAGTGAGCGCAACGCAATTAATGTGAGTTAGCTCACTCAT
TAGGCACCCCAGGCTTTACACTTTATGCTTCCGGCTCGTATGTTGTGTGGAATTGTGAGCGGATAACAAT
TTCACACAGGAAACAGCTATGACCATGATTACGCCAAGCTTGGGCTGCAGGTCGAGGGATCTCCATAAGA
GAAGAGGGACAGCTATGACTGGGAGTAGTCAGGAGAGGAGGAAAAATCTGGCTAGTAAAACATGTAAGGA
AAATTTTAGGGATGTTAAAGAAAAAAATAACACAAAACAAAATAT
Features (pLannotate 1.2.2; 29 found; start..end, strand, type, name):
    199..254     -  polyA_signal   β-globin poly(A) signal: rabbit β-globin polyadenylation signal (Gil and Proudfoot, 1987)
    340..475     -  LTR            3' LTR (ΔU3) (fragment): self-inactivating 3' long terminal repeat (LTR) from HIV-1
    477..545     -  CDS            nef (fragment): NEF_HV1Z2 - Experimental evidence at protein level: Swiss-Prot protein existence level 1. Extracellular Nef protein targets CD4(+) T-lymphocytes for apoptosis by interacting with CXCR4 surface receptors. From Human immunodeficiency virus type 1 group M subtype D (isolate Z2/CDC-Z34) (HIV-1).
    574..4047    -  CDS            NSD1 (fragment): NSD1_HUMAN - Also known as ARA267, KMT3B. Experimental evidence at protein level: Swiss-Prot protein existence level 1. Histone methyltransferase that dimethylates Lys-36 of histone H3 (H3K36me2). Transcriptional intermediary factor capable of both negatively or positively influencing transcription, depending on the cellular context. From Homo sapiens (Human).
   4078..4794    -  CDS            mEGFP: mEGFP is a basic (constitutively fluorescent) green fluorescent protein published in 2002, derived from Aequorea victoria. It has moderate acid sensitivity.
   4808..4845    -  misc_feature   MCS (fragment): multiple cloning site
   4844..4860    -  promoter       tight TRE promoter (fragment): Tet-responsive promoter PTight, consisting of seven tet operator sequences followed by the minimal CMV promoter
   4876..5079    -  promoter       CMV promoter: human cytomegalovirus (CMV) immediate early promoter
   5080..5383    -  enhancer       CMV enhancer: human cytomegalovirus immediate early enhancer
   5451..5467    -  misc_feature   MCS (fragment): multiple cloning site
   5467..5492    -  CDS            Rev (fragment): human immunodeficiency virus 1 (HIV-1) Rev protein; rev; enhances nuclear export of unspliced and incompletely spliced viral mRNAs
   5869..6102    -  misc_feature   RRE: The Rev response element (RRE) of HIV-1 allows for Rev-dependent mRNA export from the nucleus to the cytoplasm.
   6236..6319    -  CDS            vif (fragment): VIF_HV1BR - Experimental evidence at protein level: Swiss-Prot protein existence level 1. Counteracts the innate antiviral activity of host APOBEC3F and APOBEC3G. Forms a complex with host APOBEC3F and APOBEC3G thus preventing the entry of these lethally hypermutating enzymes into progeny virions. Recruits an active E3 ubiquitin ligase complex composed of elongin BC, CUL5, and RBX2 to induce polyubiquitination of APOBEC3G and APOBEC3F. In turn, they are directed to the 26S proteasome for degradation. Vif interaction with APOBEC3G also blocks its cytidine deaminase activity in a proteasome-inde
   6462..6579    -  misc_feature   cPPT/CTS: central polypurine tract and central termination sequence of HIV-1
   6728..7087    -  CDS            HIV-1 gag (fragment): gag protein from human immunodeficiency virus 1; gag
   7071..7196    -  misc_feature   HIV-1 Ψ: packaging signal of human immunodeficiency virus type 1
   7243..7500    -  LTR            5' LTR (truncated): truncated 5' long terminal repeat (LTR) from HIV-1
   7502..7881    -  enhancer       CMV enhancer: human cytomegalovirus immediate early enhancer
   7912..8016    +  promoter       AmpR promoter: bla
   8017..8877    +  CDS            AmpR: β-lactamase; bla; confers resistance to ampicillin, carbenicillin, and related antibiotics
   9048..9636    +  rep_origin     ori: high-copy-number ColE1/pMB1/pBR322/pUC origin of replication
   9819..9873    +  CDS            lacI (fragment): lac repressor; lacI; The lac repressor binds to the lac operator to inhibit transcription in E. coli. This inhibition can be relieved by adding lactose or isopropyl-β-D-thiogalactopyranoside (IPTG).
   9875..10009   -  polyA_signal   SV40 poly(A) signal: SV40 polyadenylation signal
  10029..10164   -  rep_origin     SV40 ori: SV40 origin of replication
  10188..10210   -  promoter       SV40 promoter (fragment): SV40 enhancer and early promoter
  10217..10256   +  CDS            lacI (fragment): lac repressor; lacI; The lac repressor binds to the lac operator to inhibit transcription in E. coli. This inhibition can be relieved by adding lactose or isopropyl-β-D-thiogalactopyranoside (IPTG).
  10269..10290   +  protein_bind   CAP binding site: CAP binding activates transcription in the presence of cAMP. E. coli catabolite activator protein
  10305..10335   +  promoter       lac promoter: promoter for the E. coli lac operon
  10343..10359   +  protein_bind   lac operator: The lac repressor binds to the lac operator to inhibit transcription in E. coli. This inhibition can be relieved by adding lactose or isopropyl-β-D-thiogalactopyranoside (IPTG). lac repressor encoded by lacI
