[The description below was written by a language model from this plasmid's Addgene catalogue record and pLannotate feature annotations shown in this document.]
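Description:
CL20_mEGFP_NUP98_NSD1Δ1-746 is a mammalian expression plasmid built on the CL20 backbone. The catalogue lists it simply as "mammalian expression", but the feature table shows a self-inactivating HIV-1 lentiviral transfer vector. A CMV enhancer is fused to a truncated 5' LTR to drive genomic RNA production in packaging cells. This is followed by the Ψ packaging signal with a partial gag sequence, the cPPT/CTS, and the Rev response element for Rev-dependent nuclear export. A ΔU3 3' LTR fragment and a rabbit β-globin polyadenylation signal close the viral unit. Short matches to vif, rev and nef are residual viral sequence rather than functional genes. In bacteria the plasmid is maintained through a high-copy ColE1/pUC-type origin and ampicillin resistance (β-lactamase). The backbone also carries an SV40 origin, an SV40 poly(A) signal and lac promoter/operator remnants. No mammalian selection marker is annotated.

The payload sits between the RRE and the 3' LTR and is driven by an internal CMV enhancer/promoter. It encodes monomeric EGFP fused to the N terminus of a truncated form of the human NUP98-NSD1 fusion protein. The record describes the mutation as deletion of an intrinsically disordered region, amino acids 1–746 of the fusion. Consistent with this, the annotation detects only an NSD1 fragment (the H3K36 methyltransferase) downstream of mEGFP and no NUP98 feature, although the exact boundaries are not stated. The stated purpose is to express the fluorescently tagged IDR-deletion variant. The associated study concerns protein condensate formation, which suggests use in live-cell imaging to compare its behaviour with that of the intact fusion. The lentiviral elements mean it could be delivered by transfection or by viral transduction.
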