Addgene plasmid #244804: CL20_mEGFP_NUP98_NSD1Δ1-746
Purpose: Express mEGFP-tagged fusion protein NUP98_NSD1 with an IDR deletion
Depositing lab: Richard Kriwacki. Depositing organization: St. Jude Children's Research Hospital. Publication: Proteome-wide computational analyses reveal links between protein condensate formation and RNA biology. Maiti S, Tripathi S, Baggett DW, Phillips AH, Park CG, Wang J, Wahiduzzaman, Freyaldenhoven WT, Kinger S, Pioso BJ, Bollinger JC, Somjee R, Lang B, Babu MM, Kriwacki RW. Sci Adv. 2025 Dec 5;11(49):eady1420. doi: 10.1126/sciadv.ady1420. Epub 2025 Dec 3. PubMed 41337585.
Backbone
  Vector backbone: CL20
  Vector type: Mammalian Expression
Growth in bacteria
  Bacterial resistance: Ampicillin, 100 μg/mL
  Growth temperature: 37°C
  Growth strain: NEB Stable
  Copy number: High Copy
Gene/Insert
  Gene/Insert name: NUP98_NSD1Δ1-746
  Species: H. sapiens (human)
  Mutation: Deletion of an IDR (amino acids 1-746 deleted)
  Tag / fusion protein: monomeric EGFP (N terminal on insert)
  Cloning method: Restriction Enzyme; 5′ cloning site Unknown (unknown if destroyed)
Terms and licenses: Academic/Nonprofit Terms; Industry Terms: Not Available to Industry
Depositor comments: NUP98_NSD1_1-746
How to cite: CL20_mEGFP_NUP98_NSD1Δ1-746 was a gift from Richard Kriwacki (Addgene plasmid # 244804 ; http://n2t.net/addgene:244804 ; RRID:Addgene_244804)
